Addgene plasmid #41633: TMEM216-mCherry
Depositing lab: Joseph Gleeson. Depositing organization: University of California, San Diego (UCSD). Publication: Evolutionarily assembled cis-regulatory module at a human ciliopathy locus. Lee JH, Silhavy JL, Lee JE, Al-Gazali L, Thomas S, Davis EE, Bielas SL, Hill KJ, Iannicelli M, Brancati F, Gabriel SB, Russ C, Logan CV, Sharif SM, Bennett CP, Abe M, Hildebrandt F, Diplas BH, Attie-Bitach T, Katsanis N, Rajab A, Koul R, Sztriha L, Waters ER, Ferro-Novick S, Woods CG, Johnson CA, Valente EM, Zaki MS, Gleeson JG. Science. 2012 Feb 24;335(6071):966-9. Epub 2012 Jan 26. 10.1126/science.1213506 PubMed 22282472.
Backbone
  Vector backbone: pcDNA3.1
  Backbone manufacturer: Invitrogen
  Modifications to backbone: added C-terminal mCherry
  Vector type: Mammalian Expression
  Selectable markers: Neomycin (select with G418)
Growth in bacteria
  Bacterial resistance: Ampicillin, 100 μg/mL
  Growth temperature: 37°C
  Growth strain: DH5alpha
  Copy number: High Copy
Gene/Insert
  Gene/Insert name: Transmembrane Protein 216 (alt name: TMEM216)
  Species: H. sapiens (human)
  Entrez Gene: TMEM216 (a.k.a. HSPC244)
  Promoter: CMV
  Tag / fusion protein: mCherry (C terminal on insert)
  Cloning method: Unknown
  Sequencing primers: 5′ CMV-F; 3′ mCherry-R for insert; BGH-rev for vector
Terms and licenses: Academic/Nonprofit Terms; Industry Terms: Not Available to Industry
Depositor comments: See Table S6 of Supporting Online Material from associated publication for TMEM216 reference sequence.
How to cite: TMEM216-mCherry was a gift from Joseph Gleeson (Addgene plasmid # 41633 ; http://n2t.net/addgene:41633 ; RRID:Addgene_41633)
