[The description below was written by a language model from this plasmid's Addgene catalogue record.]
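Description:
TMEM216-mCherry is a mammalian expression plasmid built on the pcDNA3.1 backbone, which was modified by adding an mCherry coding sequence so that inserts are expressed as C-terminal fusions to this red fluorescent protein. It is propagated in E. coli as a high-copy plasmid under ampicillin selection. It also carries a neomycin resistance marker, so transfected mammalian cells can be selected with G418, for example to derive stable lines. No feature table accompanies the record, so the exact arrangement of backbone elements is not documented here. The use of a BGH reverse primer for sequencing the vector is consistent with the bovine growth hormone polyadenylation signal normally found downstream of the cloning site in pcDNA3.1.

The payload is the human TMEM216 open reading frame (transmembrane protein 216, also known as HSPC244), placed under the strong constitutive CMV promoter and fused at its C terminus to mCherry. The cloning method is not recorded, and the depositor refers to the supplementary material of the associated publication for the TMEM216 reference sequence used. Transfection yields a fluorescently tagged TMEM216 that can be followed directly by microscopy in live or fixed cells, without an antibody. The associated publication concerns a cis-regulatory module at a human ciliopathy locus. This suggests the plasmid was used to study the expression, subcellular localization or function of TMEM216 in that disease context, although the record does not spell out the specific experiments.
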