>Addgene plasmid #41633 | TMEM216-mCherry | addgene partial sequence | sequence record 60884 | BGH_rev
AGCTACTTGTACAGCTCGTCCATGCCGCCGGTGGAGTGGCGGCCCTCGGCGCGTTCGTACTGTTCCACGA
TGGTGTAGTCCTCGTTGTGGGAGGTGATGTCCAACTTGATGTTGACGTTGTAGGCGCCGGGCAGCTGCAC
GGGCTTCTTGGCCTTGTAGGTGGTCTTGACCTCAGCGTCGTAGTGGCCGCCGTCCTTCAGCTTCAGCCTC
TGCTTGATCTCGCCCTTCAGGGCGCCGTCCTCGGGGTACATCCGCTCGGAGGAGGCCTCCCAGCCCATGG
TCTTCTTCTGCATTACGGGGCCGTCGGAGGGGAAGTTGGTGCCGCGCAGCTTCACCTTGTAGATGAACTC
GCCGTCCTGCAGGGAGGAGTCCTGGGTCACGGTCACCACGCCGCCGTCCTCGAAGTTCATCACGCGCTCC
CACTTGAAGCCCTCGGGGAAGGACAGCTTCAAGTAGTCGGGGATGTCGGCGGGGTGCTTCACGTAGGCCT
TGGAGCCGTACATGAACTGAGGGGACAGGATGTCCCAGGCGAAGGGCAGGGGGCCACCCTTGGTCACCTT
CAGCTTGGCGGTCTGGGTGCCCTCGTAGGGGCGGCCCTCGCCCTCGCCCTCGATCTCGAACTCGTGGCCG
TTCACGGAGCCCTCCATGTGCACCTTGAAGCGCATGAACTCCTTGATGATGGCCATGTTATCCTCCTCGC
CCTTGCTCACCATACGCGTAATCGTGTCCATACTGGAGAAAGCAGCCAAGGTGAGCACCTCAAGTAAAAG
CTCTGAGCCACAGAAGAAGAGCAAGATGCCATTCATGATGGCTTCCAGGCGGAGTACGTAGGTCTGCAGC
AGCAGGTAATAGGAGGCCATCATGGCAGATGGGAA
