>Addgene plasmid #41633 | TMEM216-mCherry | addgene partial sequence | sequence record 61279 | mCherry-R 5'-TTGGTCACCTTCAGCTTGG-3'
CCTCGATCTCGAACTCGTGGCCGTTCACGGAGCCCTCCATGTGCACCTTGAAGCGCATGAACTCCTTGAT
GATGGCCATGTTATCCTCCTCGCCCTTGCTCACCATACGCGTAATCGTGTCCATACTGGAGAAAGCAGCC
AAGGTGAGCACCTCAAGTAAAAGCTCTGAGCCACAGAAGAAGAGCAAGATGCCATTCATGATGGCTTCCA
GGCGGAGTACGTAGGTCTGCAGCAGCAGGTAATAGGAGGCCATCATGGCAGATGGGAAGGTCAAGGCCAC
GCTAATACTGAGTGGCATCTTTCGCTGGCAGAGGTTTCCCTTTGTACCAAAAAACAGGCGAATTACTTCA
ATTCCAAGATAAAGGAGGAGCATCACCACATCCAGTACTAGGTTAGCTGTTGGATATGGTAGCAGGACAC
CTTTATACAGAAATATGAAAAGTTCCAGCAGGAAATAGGTAGCATTATACCACCCGTTCAGAAAGAACAG
GATTTCCAGCGGGGTGGAGGACAACCGTTTACCTCGCGGCGCCATCTTCAGTCCCCGTGGCAGCATACGC
TGCCACAGCGGCTCCCGGAGCAGCGCGGCGCTGCCGGAAACAGGGACGAAGCGGCCTGGGTTTCCGGCCC
CTCTGCCCGCCCGCGGCACTCTGTGGTCACCCGGAGCTGGACGAGCTCGGGCCTGGCCGCAAGTGGCCCT
CGCTCGGATGTCCCCTCTCCAGACCTAAGGGATAACGGTGACCACCCACAAGGGCGAATTCCACCACACT
GGACTAGTGGATCCGAGCTCGGTACCAAGCTTAAGTTTAAACGCTAGCCAGCTTGGGTCTCCCTATAGTG
AGTCGTATTAATTTCGATAAGCCAGTAAGCAGTGGGTTCTCTAGTTAGCCAGAGAGCTCTGCTTATATAG
ACCTCCCACCGTACACGCCTACCGCCCATTTGC
